>Addgene plasmid #191775 | pICSL1P7_AtU626Ter26 | depositor full sequence | sequence record 371877 | Full Sequence
TCTGTGAAGACAAGAGCGAATTCCATATGGGAGCATCTTCATTCTTAAGATATGAAGATAATCTTCAAAA
GGCCCCTGGGAATCTGAAAGAAGAGAAGCAGGCCCATTTATATGGGAAAGAACAATAGTATTTCTTATAT
AGGCCCATTTAAGTTGAAAACAATCTTCAAAAGTCCCACATCGCTTAGATAAGAAAACGAAGCTGAGTTT
ATATACAGCTAGAGTCGAAGTAGTGATTGTGAGACCGATATCAATACGCAAACCGCCTCTCCCCGCGCGT
TGGCCGATTCATTAATGCAGCTGGCACGACAGGTTTCCCGACTGGAAAGCGGGCAGTGAGCGCAACGCAA
TTAATGTGAGTTAGCTCACTCATTAGGCACCCCAGGCTTTACACTTTATGCTTCCGGCTCGTATGTTGTG
TGGAATTGTGAGCGGATAACAATTTCACACATACTAGAGAAAGAGGAGAAATACTAGATGGCTTCCTCCG
AGGACGTTATCAAAGAGTTCATGCGTTTCAAAGTTCGTATGGAAGGTTCCGTTAACGGTCACGAGTTCGA
AATCGAAGGTGAAGGTGAAGGTCGTCCGTACGAAGGTACCCAGACCGCTAAACTGAAAGTTACCAAAGGT
GGTCCGCTGCCGTTCGCTTGGGACATCCTGTCCCCGCAGTTCCAGTACGGTTCCAAAGCTTACGTTAAAC
ACCCGGCTGACATCCCGGACTACCTGAAACTGTCCTTCCCGGAAGGTTTCAAATGGGAACGTGTTATGAA
CTTCGAGGACGGTGGTGTTGTTACCGTTACCCAGGACTCCTCCCTGCAAGACGGTGAGTTCATCTACAAA
GTTAAACTGCGTGGTACCAACTTCCCGTCCGACGGTCCGGTTATGCAGAAAAAAACCATGGGTTGGGAAG
CTTCCACCGAACGTATGTACCCGGAGGACGGTGCTCTGAAAGGTGAAATCAAAATGCGTCTGAAACTGAA
AGACGGTGGTCACTACGACGCTGAAGTTAAAACCACCTACATGGCTAAAAAACCGGTTCAGCTGCCGGGT
GCTTACAAAACCGACATCAAACTGGACATCACCTCCCACAACGAGGACTACACCATCGTTGAACAGTACG
AACGTGCTGAAGGTCGTCACTCCACCGGTGCTTAATAACGCTGATAGTGCTAGTGTAGATCGCTACTAGA
GCCAGGCATCAAATAAAACGAAAGGCTCAGTCGAAAGACTGGGCCTTTCGTTTTTATCTGTTGTTTGTCG
GTGAACGCTCTCTACTAGAGTCACACTGGCTCACCTTCGGGTGGGCCTTTCTGCGTTTATAGGTCTCAGT
TTTAGAGCTAGAAATAGCAAGTTAAAATAAGGCTAGTCCGTTATCAACTTGAAAAAGTGGCACCGAGTCG
GTGCTTTTTTTTGCAAAATTTTCCAGATCGATTTCTTCTTCCTCTGTTCTTCGGCGTTCAATTTCTGGGG
CGCTTGCCTTGTCTTCTGCACGAAGTGGTTTAAACTATCAGTGTTTGACAGGATATATTGGCGGGTAAAC
CTAAGAGAAAAGAGCGTTTATTAGAATAATCGGATATTTAAAAGGGCGTGAAAAGGTTTATCCGTTCGTC
CATTTGTATGTGCATGCCAACCACAGGGTTCCCCAGATCAGGCGCTGGCTGCTGAACCCCCAGCCGGAAC
TGACCCCACAAGGCCCTAGCGTTTGCAATGCACCAGGTCATCATTGACCCAGGCGTGTTCCACCAGGCCG
CTGCCTCGCAACTCTTCGCAGGCTTCGCCGACCTGCTCGCGCCACTTCTTCACGCGGGTGGAATCCGATC
CGCACATGAGGCGGAAGGTTTCCAGCTTGAGCGGGTACGGCTCCCGGTGCGAGCTGAAATAGTCGAACAT
CCGTCGGGCCGTCGGCGACAGCTTGCGGTACTTCTCCCATATGAATTTCGTGTAGTGGTCGCCAGCAAAC
AGCACGACGATTTCCTCGTCGATCAGGACCTGGCAACGGGACGTTTTCTTGCCACGGTCCAGGACGCGGA
AGCGGTGCAGCAGCGACACCGATTCCAGGTGCCCAACGCGGTCGGACGTGAAGCCCATCGCCGTCGCCTG
TAGGCGCGACAGGCATTCCTCGGCCTTCGTGTAATACCGGCCATTGATCGACCAGCCCAGGTCCTGGCAA
AGCTCGTAGAACGTGAAGGTGATCGGCTCGCCGATAGGGGTGCGCTTCGCGTACTCCAACACCTGCTGCC
ACACCAGTTCGTCATCGTCGGCCCGCAGCTCGACGCCGGTGTAGGTGATCTTCACGTCCTTGTTGACGTG
GAAAATGACCTTGTTTTGCAGCGCCTCGCGCGGGATTTTCTTGTTGCGCGTGGTGAACAGGGCAGAGCGG
GCCGTGTCGTTTGGCATCGCTCGCATCGTGTCCGGCCACGGCGCAATATCGAACAAGGAAAGCTGCATTT
CCTTGATCTGCTGCTTCGTGTGTTTCAGCAACGCGGCCTGCTTGGCCTCGCTGACCTGTTTTGCCAGGTC
CTCGCCGGCGGTTTTTCGCTTCTTGGTCGTCATAGTTCCTCGCGTGTCGATGGTCATCGACTTCGCCAAA
CCTGCCGCCTCCTGTTCAAGACGACGCGAACGCTCCACGGCGGCCGATGGCGCGGGCAGGGCAGGGGGAG
CCAGTTGCACGCTGTCGCGCTCGATCTTGGCCGTAGCTTGCTGGACCATCGAGCCGACGGACTGGAAGGT
TTCGCGGGGCGCACGCATGACGGTGCGGCTTGCGATGGTTTCGGCATCCTCGGCGGAAAACCCCGCGTCG
ATCAGTTCTTGCCTGTATGCCTTCCGGTCAAACGTCCGATTCATTCACCCTCCTTGCGGGATTGCCCCGA
CTCACGCCGGGGCAATGTGCCCTTATTCCTGATTTGACCCGCCTGGTGCCTTGGTGTCCAGATAATCCAC
CTTATCGGCAATGAAGTCGGTCCCGTAGACCGTCTGGCCGTCCTTCTCGTACTTGGTATTCCGAATCTTG
CCCTGCACGAATACCAGCGACCCCTTGCCCAAATACTTGCCGTGGGCCTCGGCCTGAGAGCCAAAACACT
TGATGCGGAAGAAGTCGGTGCGCTCCTGCTTGTCGCCGGCATCGTTGCGCCACATCTAGGATCTGCCAGG
AACCGTAAAAAGGCCGCGTTGCTGGCGTTTTTCCATAGGCTCCGCCCCCCTGACGAGCATCACAAAAATC
GACGCTCAAGTCAGAGGTGGCGAAACCCGACAGGACTATAAAGATACCAGGCGTTTCCCCCTGGAAGCTC
CCTCGTGCGCTCTCCTGTTCCGACCCTGCCGCTTACCGGATACCTGTCCGCCTTTCTCCCTTCGGGAAGC
GTGGCGCTTTCTCATAGCTCACGCTGTAGGTATCTCAGTTCGGTGTAGGTCGTTCGCTCCAAGCTGGGCT
GTGTGCACGAACCCCCCGTTCAGCCCGACCGCTGCGCCTTATCCGGTAACTATCGTCTTGAGTCCAACCC
GGTAAGACACGACTTATCGCCACTGGCAGCAGCCACTGGTAACAGGATTAGCAGAGCGAGGTATGTAGGC
GGTGCTACAGAGTTCTTGAAGTGGTGGCCTAACTACGGCTACACTAGAAGGACAGTATTTGGTATCTGCG
CTCTGCTGAAGCCAGTTACCTTCGGAAAAAGAGTTGGTAGCTCTTGATCCGGCAAACAAACCACCGCTGG
TAGCGGTGGTTTTTTTGTTTGCAAGCAGCAGATTACGCGCAGAAAAAAAGGATCTCAAGAAGATCCTTTG
ATCTTTTCTACGGGGTCTGACGCTCAGTGGAACGAAAACTCACGTTAAGGGATTTTGGTCATGAGATTAT
CAAAAAGGATCTTCACCTAGATCCTTTTAAATTAAAAATGAAGTTTTAAATCAATCTAAAGTATATATGA
GTAAACTTGGTCTGACAGTTACCAATGCTTAATCAGTGAGGCACCTATCTCAGCGATCTGTCTATTTCGT
TCATCCATAGTTGCCTGACTCCCCGTCGTGTAGATAACTACGATACGGGAGGGCTTACCATCTGGCCCCA
GTGCTGCAATGATACCGCGAGAACCACGCTCACCGGCTCCAGATTTATCAGCAATAAACCAGCCAGCCGG
AAGGGCCGAGCGCAGAAGTGGTCCTGCAACTTTATCCGCCTCCATCCAGTCTATTAATTGTTGCCGGGAA
GCTAGAGTAAGTAGTTCGCCAGTTAATAGTTTGCGCAACGTTGTTGCCATTGCTACAGGCATCGTGGTGT
CACGCTCGTCGTTTGGTATGGCTTCATTCAGCTCCGGTTCCCAACGATCAAGGCGAGTTACATGATCCCC
CATGTTGTGCAAAAAAGCGGTTAGCTCCTTCGGTCCTCCGATCGTTGTCAGAAGTAAGTTGGCCGCAGTG
TTATCACTCATGGTTATGGCAGCACTGCATAATTCTCTTACTGTCATGCCATCCGTAAGATGCTTTTCTG
TGACTGGTGAGTACTCAACCAAGTCATTCTGAGAATAGTGTATGCGGCGACCGAGTTGCTCTTGCCCGGC
GTCAATACGGGATAATACCGCGCCACATAGCAGAACTTTAAAAGTGCTCATCATTGGAAAACGTTCTTCG
GGGCGAAAACTCTCAAGGATCTTACCGCTGTTGAGATCCAGTTCGATGTAACCCACTCGTGCACCCAACT
GATCTTCAGCATCTTTTACTTTCACCAGCGTTTCTGGGTGAGCAAAAACAGGAAGGCAAAATGCCGCAAA
AAAGGGAATAAGGGCGACACGGAAATGTTGAATACTCATACTCTTCCTTTTTCAATATTATTGAAGCATT
TATCAGGGTTATTGTCTCATGAGCGGATACATATTTGAATGTATTTAGAAAAATAAACAAATAGGGGTTC
CGCGCACGAATTGGCCAGCGCTGCCATTTTTGGGGTGAGGCCGTTCGCGGCCGAGGGGCGCAGCCCCTGG
GGGGATGGGAGGCCCGCGTTAGCGGGCCGGGAGGGTTCGAGAAGGGGGGGCACCCCCCTTCGGCGTGCGC
GGTCACGCGCACAGGGCGCAGCCCTGGTTAAAAACAAGGTTTATAAATATTGGTTTAAAAGCAGGTTAAA
AGACAGGTTAGCGGTGGCCGAAAAACGGGCGGAAACCCTTGCAAATGCTGGATTTTCTGCCTGTGGACAG
CCCCTCAAATGTCAATAGGTGCGCCCCTCATCTGTCAGCACTCTGCCCCTCAAGTGTCAAGGATCGCGCC
CCTCATCTGTCAGTAGTCGCGCCCCTCAAGTGTCAATACCGCAGGGCACTTATCCCCAGGCTTGTCCACA
TCATCTGTGGGAAACTCGCGTAAAATCAGGCGTTTTCGCCGATTTGCGAGGCTGGCCAGCTCCACGTCGC
CGGCCGAAATCGAGCCTGCCCCTCATCTGTCAACGCCGCGCCGGGTGAGTCGGCCCCTCAAGTGTCAACG
TCCGCCCCTCATCTGTCAGTGAGGGCCAAGTTTTCCGCGAGGTATCCACAACGCCGGCGGCCGCGGTGTC
TCGCACACGGCTTCGACGGCGTTTCTGGCGCGTTTGCAGGGCCATAGACGGCCGCCAGCCCAGCGGCGAG
GGCAACCAGCCCGGTGAGCGTCGCAAAGGAGATCCTGATCTGACTGATGGGCTGCCTGTATCGAGTGGTG
ATTTTGTGCCGAGCTGCCGGTCGGGGAGCTGTTGGCTGGCTGGTGGCAGGATATATTGTGGTGTAAACAA
ATTGACGCTTAGACAACTTAATAACACATTGCGGACGTTTTTAATGTACTGGGGTGGATGCAGTGGGCCC
CAC
Features (pLannotate 1.2.2; 17 found; start..end, strand, type, name):
    167..183     +  promoter       AtU6 promoter (fragment): consensus promoter from the three Arabidopsis U6 snRNA genes (Waibel and Filipowicz, 1990; Nekrasov et al., 2013)
    252..339     +  CDS            lacI (fragment): lac repressor; lacI; The lac repressor binds to the lac operator to inhibit transcription in E. coli. This inhibition can be relieved by adding lactose or isopropyl-β-D-thiogalactopyranoside (IPTG).
    352..373     +  protein_bind   CAP binding site: CAP binding activates transcription in the presence of cAMP. E. coli catabolite activator protein
    388..418     +  promoter       lac promoter: promoter for the E. coli lac operon
    426..442     +  protein_bind   lac operator: The lac repressor binds to the lac operator to inhibit transcription in E. coli. This inhibition can be relieved by adding lactose or isopropyl-β-D-thiogalactopyranoside (IPTG). lac repressor encoded by lacI
    478..1152    +  CDS            mRFP1: mRFP1 is a basic (constitutively fluorescent) red fluorescent protein published in 2002, derived from Discosoma sp.. It is reported to be a somewhat slowly-maturing monomer with low acid sensitivity.
   1200..1272    +  terminator     rrnB T1 terminator: transcription terminator T1 from the E. coli rrnB gene
   1288..1315    +  terminator     T7Te terminator: phage T7 early transcription terminator
   1329..1404    +  misc_RNA       gRNA scaffold: guide RNA scaffold for the Streptococcus pyogenes CRISPR/Cas9 system
   1516..1540    +  misc_feature   RB T-DNA repeat: right border repeat from nopaline C58 T-DNA
   1652..1672    -  CDS            TetR (fragment): tetracycline resistance regulatory protein; tetR
   1699..2844    -  CDS            trfA: TRFA_ECOLX - Experimental evidence at protein level: Swiss-Prot protein existence level 1. Also involved in plasmid copy number control, promoting intermolecular coupling of protein bound iterons at oriV, which inhibits replication initiation. From Escherichia coli.
   3180..3768    -  rep_origin     ori: high-copy-number ColE1/pMB1/pBR322/pUC origin of replication
   3939..4799    -  CDS            AmpR: β-lactamase; bla; confers resistance to ampicillin, carbenicillin, and related antibiotics
   4800..4904    -  promoter       AmpR promoter: bla
   4991..5622    -  rep_origin     oriV: incP origin of replication
   5714..5738    +  misc_feature   LB T-DNA repeat: left border repeat from nopaline C58 T-DNA
