>Addgene plasmid #191775 | pICSL1P7_AtU626Ter26 | addgene full sequence | sequence record 377108 | Addgene NGS Result
GTGAAGACAAGAGCGAATTCCATATGGGAGCATCTTCATTCTTAAGATATGAAGATAATCTTCAAAAGGC
CCCTGGGAATCTGAAAGAAGAGAAGCAGGCCCATTTATATGGGAAAGAACAATAGTATTTCTTATATAGG
CCCATTTAAGTTGAAAACAATCTTCAAAAGTCCCACATCGCTTAGATAAGAAAACGAAGCTGAGTTTATA
TACAGCTAGAGTCGAAGTAGTGATTGTGAGACCGATATCAATACGCAAACCGCCTCTCCCCGCGCGTTGG
CCGATTCATTAATGCAGCTGGCACGACAGGTTTCCCGACTGGAAAGCGGGCAGTGAGCGCAACGCAATTA
ATGTGAGTTAGCTCACTCATTAGGCACCCCAGGCTTTACACTTTATGCTTCCGGCTCGTATGTTGTGTGG
AATTGTGAGCGGATAACAATTTCACACATACTAGAGAAAGAGGAGAAATACTAGATGGCTTCCTCCGAGG
ACGTTATCAAAGAGTTCATGCGTTTCAAAGTTCGTATGGAAGGTTCCGTTAACGGTCACGAGTTCGAAAT
CGAAGGTGAAGGTGAAGGTCGTCCGTACGAAGGTACCCAGACCGCTAAACTGAAAGTTACCAAAGGTGGT
CCGCTGCCGTTCGCTTGGGACATCCTGTCCCCGCAGTTCCAGTACGGTTCCAAAGCTTACGTTAAACACC
CGGCTGACATCCCGGACTACCTGAAACTGTCCTTCCCGGAAGGTTTCAAATGGGAACGTGTTATGAACTT
CGAGGACGGTGGTGTTGTTACCGTTACCCAGGACTCCTCCCTGCAAGACGGTGAGTTCATCTACAAAGTT
AAACTGCGTGGTACCAACTTCCCGTCCGACGGTCCGGTTATGCAGAAAAAAACCATGGGTTGGGAAGCTT
CCACCGAACGTATGTACCCGGAGGACGGTGCTCTGAAAGGTGAAATCAAAATGCGTCTGAAACTGAAAGA
CGGTGGTCACTACGACGCTGAAGTTAAAACCACCTACATGGCTAAAAAACCGGTTCAGCTGCCGGGTGCT
TACAAAACCGACATCAAACTGGACATCACCTCCCACAACGAGGACTACACCATCGTTGAACAGTACGAAC
GTGCTGAAGGTCGTCACTCCACCGGTGCTTAATAACGCTGATAGTGCTAGTGTAGATCGCTACTAGAGCC
AGGCATCAAATAAAACGAAAGGCTCAGTCGAAAGACTGGGCCTTTCGTTTTATCTGTTGTTTGTCGGTGA
ACGCTCTCTACTAGAGTCACACTGGCTCACCTTCGGGTGGGCCTTTCTGCGTTTATAGGTCTCAGTTTTA
GAGCTAGAAATAGCAAGTTAAAATAAGGCTAGTCCGTTATCAACTTGAAAAAGTGGCACCGAGTCGGTGC
TTTTTTTTGCAAAATTTTCCAGATCGATTTCTTCTTCCTCTGTTCTTCGGCGTTCAATTTCTGGGGCGCT
TGCCTTGTCTTCTGCACGAAGTGGTTTAAACTATCAGTGTTTGACAGGATATATTGGCGGGTAAACCTAA
GAGAAAAGAGCGTTTATTAGAATAATCGGATATTTAAAAGGGCGTGAAAAGGTTTATCCGTTCGTCCATT
TGTATGTGCATGCCAACCACAGGGTTCCCCAGATCAGGCGCTGGCTGCTGAACCCCCAGCCGGAACTGAC
CCCACAAGGCCCTAGCGTTTGCAATGCACCAGGTCATCATTGACCCAGGCGTGTTCCACCAGGCCGCTGC
CTCGCAACTCTTCGCAGGCTTCGCCGACCTGCTCGCGCCACTTCTTCACGCGGGTGGAATCCGATCCGCA
CATGAGGCGGAAGGTTTCCAGCTTGAGCGGGTACGGCTCCCGGTGCGAGCTGAAATAGTCGAACATCCGT
CGGGCCGTCGGCGACAGCTTGCGGTACTTCTCCCATATGAATTTCGTGTAGTGGTCGCCAGCAAACAGCA
CGACGATTTCCTCGTCGATCAGGACCTGGCAACGGGACGTTTTCTTGCCACGGTCCAGGACGCGGAAGCG
GTGCAGCAGCGACACCGATTCCAGGTGCCCAACGCGGTCGGACGTGAAGCCCATCGCCGTCGCCTGTAGG
CGCGACAGGCATTCCTCGGCCTTCGTGTAATACCGGCCATTGATCGACCAGCCCAGGTCCTGGCAAAGCT
CGTAGAACGTGAAGGTGATCGGCTCGCCGATAGGGGTGCGCTTCGCGTACTCCAACACCTGCTGCCACAC
CAGTTCGTCATCGTCGGCCCGCAGCTCGACGCCGGTGTAGGTGATCTTCACGTCCTTGTTGACGTGGAAA
ATGACCTTGTTTTGCAGCGCCTCGCGCGGGATTTTCTTGTTGCGCGTGGTGAACAGGGCAGAGCGGGCCG
TGTCGTTTGGCATCGCTCGCATCGTGTCCGGCCACGGCGCAATATCGAACAAGGAAAGCTGCATTTCCTT
GATCTGCTGCTTCGTGTGTTTCAGCAACGCGGCCTGCTTGGCCTCGCTGACCTGTTTTGCCAGGTCCTCG
CCGGCGGTTTTTCGCTTCTTGGTCGTCATAGTTCCTCGCGTGTCGATGGTCATCGACTTCGCCAAACCTG
CCGCCTCCTGTTCAAGACGACGCGAACGCTCCACGGCGGCCGATGGCGCGGGCAGGGCAGGGGGAGCCAG
TTGCACGCTGTCGCGCTCGATCTTGGCCGTAGCTTGCTGGACCATCGAGCCGACGGACTGGAAGGTTTCG
CGGGGCGCACGCATGACGGTGCGGCTTGCGATGGTTTCGGCATCCTCGGCGGAAAACCCCGCGTCGATCA
GTTCTTGCCTGTATGCCTTCCGGTCAAACGTCCGATTCATTCACCCTCCTTGCGGGATTGCCCCGACTCA
CGCCGGGGCAATGTGCCCTTATTCCTGATTTGACCCGCCTGGTGCCTTGGTGTCCAGATAATCCACCTTA
TCGGCAATGAAGTCGGTCCCGTAGACCGTCTGGCCGTCCTTCTCGTACTTGGTATTCCGAATCTTGCCCT
GCACGAATACCAGCGACCCCTTGCCCAAATACTTGCCGTGGGCCTCGGCCTGAGAGCCAAAACACTTGAT
GCGGAAGAAGTCGGTGCGCTCCTGCTTGTCGCCGGCATCGTTGCGCCACATCTAGGATCTGCCAGGAACC
GTAAAAAGGCCGCGTTGCTGGCGTTTTTCCATAGGCTCCGCCCCCCTGACGAGCATCACAAAAATCGACG
CTCAAGTCAGAGGTGGCGAAACCCGACAGGACTATAAAGATACCAGGCGTTTCCCCCTGGAAGCTCCCTC
GTGCGCTCTCCTGTTCCGACCCTGCCGCTTACCGGATACCTGTCCGCCTTTCTCCCTTCGGGAAGCGTGG
CGCTTTCTCATAGCTCACGCTGTAGGTATCTCAGTTCGGTGTAGGTCGTTCGCTCCAAGCTGGGCTGTGT
GCACGAACCCCCCGTTCAGCCCGACCGCTGCGCCTTATCCGGTAACTATCGTCTTGAGTCCAACCCGGTA
AGACACGACTTATCGCCACTGGCAGCAGCCACTGGTAACAGGATTAGCAGAGCGAGGTATGTAGGCGGTG
CTACAGAGTTCTTGAAGTGGTGGCCTAACTACGGCTACACTAGAAGAACAGTATTTGGTATCTGCGCTCT
GCTGAAGCCAGTTACCTTCGGAAAAAGAGTTGGTAGCTCTTGATCCGGCAAACAAACCACCGCTGGTAGC
GGTGGTTTTTTTGTTTGCAAGCAGCAGATTACGCGCAGAAAAAAAGGATCTCAAGAAGATCCTTTGATCT
TTTCTACGGGGTCTGACGCTCAGTGGAACGAAAACTCACGTTAAGGGATTTTGGTCATGAGATTATCAAA
AAGGATCTTCACCTAGATCCTTTTAAATTAAAAATGAAGTTTTAAATCAATCTAAAGTATATATGAGTAA
ACTTGGTCTGACAGTTACCAATGCTTAATCAGTGAGGCACCTATCTCAGCGATCTGTCTATTTCGTTCAT
CCATAGTTGCCTGACTCCCCGTCGTGTAGATAACTACGATACGGGAGGGCTTACCATCTGGCCCCAGTGC
TGCAATGATACCGCGAGAACCACGCTCACCGGCTCCAGATTTATCAGCAATAAACCAGCCAGCCGGAAGG
GCCGAGCGCAGAAGTGGTCCTGCAACTTTATCCGCCTCCATCCAGTCTATTAATTGTTGCCGGGAAGCTA
GAGTAAGTAGTTCGCCAGTTAATAGTTTGCGCAACGTTGTTGCCATTGCTACAGGCATCGTGGTGTCACG
CTCGTCGTTTGGTATGGCTTCATTCAGCTCCGGTTCCCAACGATCAAGGCGAGTTACATGATCCCCCATG
TTGTGCAAAAAAGCGGTTAGCTCCTTCGGTCCTCCGATCGTTGTCAGAAGTAAGTTGGCCGCAGTGTTAT
CACTCATGGTTATGGCAGCACTGCATAATTCTCTTACTGTCATGCCATCCGTAAGATGCTTTTCTGTGAC
TGGTGAGTACTCAACCAAGTCATTCTGAGAATAGTGTATGCGGCGACCGAGTTGCTCTTGCCCGGCGTCA
ATACGGGATAATACCGCGCCACATAGCAGAACTTTAAAAGTGCTCATCATTGGAAAACGTTCTTCGGGGC
GAAAACTCTCAAGGATCTTACCGCTGTTGAGATCCAGTTCGATGTAACCCACTCGTGCACCCAACTGATC
TTCAGCATCTTTTACTTTCACCAGCGTTTCTGGGTGAGCAAAAACAGGAAGGCAAAATGCCGCAAAAAAG
GGAATAAGGGCGACACGGAAATGTTGAATACTCATACTCTTCCTTTTTCAATATTATTGAAGCATTTATC
AAGGTTATTGTCTCATGAGCGGATACATATTTGAATGTATTTAGAAAAATAAACAAATAGGGGTTCCGCG
CACGAATTGGCCAGCGCTGCCATTTTTGGGGTGAGGCCGTTCGCGGCCGAGGGGCGCAGCCCCTGGGGGG
ATGGGAGGCCCGCGTTAGCGGGCCGGGAGGGTTCGAGAAGGGGGGGCACCCCCCTTCGGCGTGCGCGGTC
ACGCGCACAGGGCGCAGCCCTGGTTAAAAACAAGGTTTATAAATATTGGTTTAAAAGCAGGTTAAAAGAC
AGGTTAGCGGTGGCCGAAAAACGGGCGGAAACCCTTGCAAATGCTGGATTTTCTGCCTGTGGACAGCCCC
TCAAATGTCAATAGGTGCGCCCCTCATCTGTCAGCACTCTGCCCCTCAAGTGTCAAGGATCGCGCCCCTC
ATCTGTCAGTAGTCGCGCCCCTCAAGTGTCAATACCGCAGGGCACTTATCCCCAGGCTTGTCCACATCAT
CTGTGGGAAACTCGCGTAAAATCAGGCGTTTTCGCCGATTTGCGAGGCTGGCCAGCTCCACGTCGCCGGC
CGAAATCGAGCCTGCCCCTCATCTGTCAACGCCGCGCCGGGTGAGTCGGCCCCTCAAGTGTCAACGTCCG
CCCCTCATCTGTCAGTGAGGGCCAAGTTTTCCGCGAGGTATCCACAACGCCGGCGGCCGCGGTGTCTCGC
ACACGGCTTCGACGGCGTTTCTGGCGCGTTTGCAGGGCCATAGACGGCCGCCAGCCCAGCGGCGAGGGCA
ACCAGCCCGGTGAGCGTCGCAAAGGAGATCCTGATCTGACTGATGGGCTGCCTGTATCGAGTGGTGATTT
TGTGCCGAGCTGCCGGTCGGGGAGCTGTTGGCTGGCTGGTGGCAGGATATATTGTGGTGTAAACAAATTG
ACGCTTAGACAACTTAATAACACATTGCGGACGTTTTTAATGTACTGGGGTGGATGCAGTGGGCCCCACT
CT
Features (pLannotate 1.2.2; 17 found; start..end, strand, type, name):
    164..180     +  promoter       AtU6 promoter (fragment): consensus promoter from the three Arabidopsis U6 snRNA genes (Waibel and Filipowicz, 1990; Nekrasov et al., 2013)
    249..336     +  CDS            lacI (fragment): lac repressor; lacI; The lac repressor binds to the lac operator to inhibit transcription in E. coli. This inhibition can be relieved by adding lactose or isopropyl-β-D-thiogalactopyranoside (IPTG).
    349..370     +  protein_bind   CAP binding site: CAP binding activates transcription in the presence of cAMP. E. coli catabolite activator protein
    385..415     +  promoter       lac promoter: promoter for the E. coli lac operon
    423..439     +  protein_bind   lac operator: The lac repressor binds to the lac operator to inhibit transcription in E. coli. This inhibition can be relieved by adding lactose or isopropyl-β-D-thiogalactopyranoside (IPTG). lac repressor encoded by lacI
    475..1149    +  CDS            mRFP1: mRFP1 is a basic (constitutively fluorescent) red fluorescent protein published in 2002, derived from Discosoma sp.. It is reported to be a somewhat slowly-maturing monomer with low acid sensitivity.
   1197..1268    +  terminator     rrnB T1 terminator: transcription terminator T1 from the E. coli rrnB gene
   1284..1311    +  terminator     T7Te terminator: phage T7 early transcription terminator
   1325..1400    +  misc_RNA       gRNA scaffold: guide RNA scaffold for the Streptococcus pyogenes CRISPR/Cas9 system
   1512..1536    +  misc_feature   RB T-DNA repeat: right border repeat from nopaline C58 T-DNA
   1648..1668    -  CDS            TetR (fragment): tetracycline resistance regulatory protein; tetR
   1695..2840    -  CDS            trfA: TRFA_ECOLX - Experimental evidence at protein level: Swiss-Prot protein existence level 1. Also involved in plasmid copy number control, promoting intermolecular coupling of protein bound iterons at oriV, which inhibits replication initiation. From Escherichia coli.
   3176..3764    -  rep_origin     ori: high-copy-number ColE1/pMB1/pBR322/pUC origin of replication
   3935..4795    -  CDS            AmpR: β-lactamase; bla; confers resistance to ampicillin, carbenicillin, and related antibiotics
   4796..4900    -  promoter       AmpR promoter: bla
   4987..5618    -  rep_origin     oriV: incP origin of replication
   5710..5734    +  misc_feature   LB T-DNA repeat: left border repeat from nopaline C58 T-DNA
