[The description below was written by a language model from this plasmid's Addgene catalogue record and pLannotate feature annotations shown in this document.]
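Description:
pICSL1P7_AtU626Ter26 is a plant CRISPR guide-acceptor plasmid for expressing Streptococcus pyogenes Cas9 single-guide RNAs in dicots. The depositor describes it as a "Level 1 position 7" module, which implies a slot in a hierarchical modular assembly scheme, although the record gives neither the backbone name nor the cloning enzymes or sites. It is propagated in E. coli at high copy under ampicillin selection (AmpR with its bla promoter) from a ColE1/pUC-type origin. It also carries the broad-host-range incP oriV with the trfA replication initiator gene. Nopaline-type left and right T-DNA border repeats flank the payload, so the architecture is that of a binary vector.

Between the borders, the roughly 1.4 kb insert is arranged as an Arabidopsis U6-26 promoter, a placeholder cassette, the SpCas9 gRNA scaffold and, according to the insert name, the U6-26 terminator. The annotation software recognises only a short fragment of the U6 promoter and does not call the terminator. The placeholder is a bacterial mRFP1 expression unit consisting of a CAP binding site, lac promoter and operator, the mRFP1 coding sequence, and the rrnB T1 and T7Te terminators. It sits where the catalogue marks "CLONE HERE". The user replaces it with a chosen spacer, so that the Pol III U6 promoter transcribes the guide fused directly to the scaffold. Loss of red fluorescence in colonies would presumably serve as a visual screen for successful insertion, though the record does not say so explicitly.

The depositor and sequencing-derived records differ by a single nucleotide in length and show the same feature layout. The associated work concerns targeted mutagenesis in Brassica crops, where a loaded guide unit like this would be combined with a Cas9 cassette and other modules supplied separately.
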