Addgene plasmid #191775: pICSL1P7_AtU626Ter26
Purpose: Cas9 guide expression in dicots
Depositing lab: Wendy Harwood. Depositing organization: John Innes Centre. Publication: Efficient Targeted Mutagenesis in Brassica Crops Using CRISPR/Cas Systems. Lawrenson T, Youles M, Chhetry M, Clarke M, Harwood W, Hundleby P. Methods Mol Biol. 2023;2653:253-271. doi: 10.1007/978-1-0716-3131-7_16. PubMed 36995631.
Backbone
  Vector backbone: n/a
  Backbone size w/o insert (bp): 4372
  Vector type: Plant Expression, CRISPR
Growth in bacteria
  Bacterial resistance: Ampicillin, 100 μg/mL
  Growth temperature: 37°C
  Growth strain: DH5alpha
  Copy number: High Copy
Gene/Insert
  Gene/Insert name: SpCas9 guide scaffold with AtU626 promoter/terminator (alt name: AtU626-CLONE HERE-sgRNA)
  Species: Streptococcus pyogenes
  Insert size (bp): 1441
  Cloning method: Restriction Enzyme; 5′ cloning site unknown (unknown if destroyed)
Resource information
  A portion of this plasmid was derived from a plasmid made by: Made by Mark Youles
Terms and licenses: Academic/Nonprofit Terms; Industry Terms: Not Available to Industry
Depositor comments: User inserts own guide. Level 1 position 7
How to cite: pICSL1P7_AtU626Ter26 was a gift from Wendy Harwood (Addgene plasmid # 191775 ; http://n2t.net/addgene:191775 ; RRID:Addgene_191775)
